>Addgene plasmid #58462 | pCMV-myc-hIFITM3-Y20A | addgene partial sequence | sequence record 96137 | EBV-rev 5'-GTGGTTTGTCCAAACTCATC-3'
TGTCTGGATCCCCGCGGCCGCGGTACCTCGAGAGATCTCGGTCGACCTATCCATAGGCCTGGAAGATCAG
CACTGGGATGACGATGAGCAGAATGGTCATGAGGATGCCCAGAATCAGGGCCCAGATGTTCAGGCACTTG
GCGGTGGAGGCATAGGCCTGGGCCCCGGTCACGTCGCCAACCATCTTCCTGTCCCTAGACTTCACGGAGT
AGGCGAATGCTATGAAGCCCAGGCAGCAGGGGTTCATGAAGAGGGTGTTGAACAGGGACCAGACGACATG
GTCGGGCACGGAGGTCTCGCTGCGGATGTGGATCACGGTGGACGTCGGGGGAGCAGGGTTGTGGGGCGCC
CCCAGCACAGCCACCTCGTGCTCCTCCTTGAGCATCTCGGCGTTGGGGGGCTGGCCACTGTTGACAGGAG
AGAAGAAGGTTTGGACAGTGTGATTCATGGGAATTCGGGCCTCCATGGCCATAAGCAGGTCCTCCTCTGA
GATCAGCTTCTGCATTGATGCCATGGTGGGCCCGCGGGTACAATTCCGCAGCTTTTAGAGCAGAAGTAAC
ACTTCCGTACAGGCCTAGAAGTAAAGGCAACATCCACTGAGGAGCAGTTCTTTGATTTGCACCACCACCG
GATCCGGGACCTGAAATAAAAGACAAAAAGACTAAACTTACCAGTTAACTTTCTGGTTTTTCAGTTCCTC
TAGTACCGGATCCTCTAGAGTCCAGAGGCTGGATCGGTCCCGGTGTCTTCTATGGAGGTCAAAACAGCGT
GGATGGCGTCTCCAGGCGATCTGACGGTTCACTAAACGAGCTCTGCTTATATAGACCTCCCACCGTACAC
GCCTACCGCCCATTTGCGTCAATGGGGCGGAGTTGTTACGACATTTTGGAAAGTCCCGTTGA
