>Addgene plasmid #58462 | pCMV-myc-hIFITM3-Y20A | addgene partial sequence | sequence record 96142 | pcDL-F 5'-GTTGCCTTTACTTCTAGGCCT-3'
CGCGGGCCCACCATGGCATCAATGCAGAAGCTGATCTCAGAGGAGGACCTGCTTATGGCCATGGAGGCCC
GAATTCCCATGAATCACACTGTCCAAACCTTCTTCTCTCCTGTCAACAGTGGCCAGCCCCCCAACGCCGA
GATGCTCAAGGAGGAGCACGAGGTGGCTGTGCTGGGGGCGCCCCACAACCCTGCTCCCCCGACGTCCACC
GTGATCCACATCCGCAGCGAGACCTCCGTGCCCGACCATGTCGTCTGGTCCCTGTTCAACACCCTCTTCA
TGAACCCCTGCTGCCTGGGCTTCATAGCATTCGCCTACTCCGTGAAGTCTAGGGACAGGAAGATGGTTGG
CGACGTGACCGGGGCCCAGGCCTATGCCTCCACCGCCAAGTGCCTGAACATCTGGGCCCTGATTCTGGGC
ATCCTCATGACCATTCTGCTCATCGTCATCCCAGTGCTGATCTTCCAGGCCTATGGATAGGTCGACCGAG
ATCTCTCGAGGTACCGCGGCCGCGGGGATCCAGACATGATAAGATACATTGATGAGTTTGGACAAACCAC
AACTAGAATGCAGTGAAAAAAATGCTTTATTTGTGAAATTTGTGATGCTATTGCTTTATTTGTAACCATT
ATAAGCTGCAATAAACAAGTTAACAACAACAATTGCATTCATTTTATGTTTCAGGTTCAGGGGGAGGTGT
GGGAGGTTT
