[The description below was written by a language model from this plasmid's Addgene catalogue record.]
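Description:
pCMV-myc-hIFITM3-Y20A is a mammalian expression plasmid built on the commercial pCMV-myc backbone (about 3.8 kb), giving a total size of roughly 4.1 kb with the insert. It is maintained in E. coli as a high-copy plasmid under ampicillin selection. The record does not list a mammalian selection marker or give a feature table, so the origin of replication, polyadenylation signal and other backbone elements are not documented here, and the construct is best regarded as a transient transfection vector.

The payload is the human IFITM3 coding sequence (interferon-inducible transmembrane protein 3, also known as 1-8U), cloned between EcoRI and SalI sites that both remain intact. Transcription is driven by the cytomegalovirus immediate-early promoter, a strong constitutive promoter in most mammalian cell lines. The backbone supplies an N-terminal myc epitope fused in frame to the insert, allowing the protein to be detected or immunoprecipitated with anti-myc antibodies independently of endogenous IFITM3. The insert carries a point mutation changing tyrosine 20 to alanine, which removes the hydroxyl-bearing side chain at that position and so prevents phosphorylation there.

The associated study addresses how phosphorylation of IFITM3 regulates both its endocytosis and its ubiquitination. In that context, this Y20A mutant serves as a non-phosphorylatable variant at tyrosine 20 for comparison with wild-type protein in assays of localisation, trafficking, post-translational modification and antiviral function in transfected cells.
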