Addgene plasmid #58462: pCMV-myc-hIFITM3-Y20A
Purpose: Expresses human IFITM3-Y20A with an N-terminal myc tag in mammalian cells.
Depositing lab: Jacob Yount. Depositing organization: Ohio State University. Publication: Phosphorylation of the antiviral protein interferon-inducible transmembrane protein 3 (IFITM3) dually regulates its endocytosis and ubiquitination. Chesarino NM, McMichael TM, Hach JC, Yount JS. J Biol Chem. 2014 Apr 25;289(17):11986-92. doi: 10.1074/jbc.M114.557694. Epub 2014 Mar 13. PubMed 24627473.
Backbone
  Vector backbone: pCMV-myc
  Backbone manufacturer: clontech
  Backbone size w/o insert (bp): 3800
  Total vector size (bp): 4118
  Vector type: Mammalian Expression
Growth in bacteria
  Bacterial resistance: Ampicillin, 100 μg/mL
  Growth temperature: 37°C
  Growth strain: DH5alpha
  Copy number: High Copy
Gene/Insert
  Gene/Insert name: IFITM3
  Species: H. sapiens (human)
  Mutation: Tyrosine 20 to alanine
  Entrez Gene: IFITM3 (a.k.a. 1-8U, DSPA2b, IP15)
  Promoter: CMV IE
  Tag / fusion protein: myc (N terminal on backbone)
  Cloning method: Restriction Enzyme; 5′ cloning site EcoRI (not destroyed); 3′ cloning site SalI (not destroyed)
  Sequencing primers: 5′ GATCCGGTACTAGAGGAACTGAAAAAC
Terms and licenses: Academic/Nonprofit Terms; Industry Terms: Not Available to Industry
How to cite: pCMV-myc-hIFITM3-Y20A was a gift from Jacob Yount (Addgene plasmid # 58462 ; http://n2t.net/addgene:58462 ; RRID:Addgene_58462)
